>Addgene plasmid #60502 | pSBtet-BN | depositor full sequence | sequence record 97545 | pSBtet-BN sequence 8198 bps
GGATCCCTATACAGTTGAAGTCGGAAGTTTACATACACTTAAGTTGGAGTCATTAAAACTCGTTTTTCAA
CTACTCCACAAATTTCTTGTTAACAAACAATAGTTTTGGCAAGTCAGTTAGGACATCTACTTTGTGCATG
ACACAAGTCATTTTTCCAACAATTGTTTACAGACAGATTATTTCACTTATAATTCACTGTATCACAATTC
CAGTGGGTCAGAAGTTTACATACACTAAGTTCGACTCCTCTGCAGAATGCGGCGATGTTTCGGTAAGGGG
TCCGCTATCTAGACGAGTTTACTCCCTATCAGTGATAGAGAACGTATGTCGAGTTTACTCCCTATCAGTG
ATAGAGAACGATGTCGAGTTTACTCCCTATCAGTGATAGAGAACGTATGTCGAGTTTACTCCCTATCAGT
GATAGAGAACGTATGTCGAGTTTACTCCCTATCAGTGATAGAGAACGTATGTCGAGTTTATCCCTATCAG
TGATAGAGAACGTATGTCGAGTTTACTCCCTATCAGTGATAGAGAACGTATGTCGATTAGGCGTGTACGG
TGGGCGCCTATAAAAGCAGAGCTCGTTTAGTGAACCGTCAGATCGCCTGGAGCCAATTCCAACTCTTTTG
CCTTATACCTACTTTCCGTACCACTTCCTACCCTCGAAAGGCCTCTGAGGCCACCATGGAAGATGCCAAA
AACATTAAGAAGGGCCCAGCGCCATTCTACCCACTCGAAGACGGGACCGCCGGCGAGCAGCTGCACAAAG
CCATGAAGCGCTACGCCCTGGTGCCCGGCACCATCGCCTTTACCGACGCACATATCGAGGTGGACATTAC
CTACGCCGAGTACTTCGAGATGAGCGTTCGGCTGGCAGAAGCTATGAAGCGCTATGGGCTGAATACAAAC
CATCGGATCGTGGTGTGCAGCGAGAATAGCTTGCAGTTCTTCATGCCCGTGTTGGGTGCCCTGTTCATCG
GTGTGGCTGTGGCCCCAGCTAACGACATCTACAACGAGCGCGAGCTGCTGAACAGCATGGGCATCAGCCA
GCCCACCGTCGTATTCGTGAGCAAGAAAGGGCTGCAAAAGATCCTCAACGTGCAAAAGAAGCTACCGATC
ATACAAAAGATCATCATCATGGATAGCAAGACCGACTACCAGGGCTTCCAAAGCATGTACACCTTCGTGA
CTTCCCATTTGCCACCCGGCTTCAACGAGTACGACTTCGTGCCCGAGAGCTTCGACCGGGACAAAACCAT
CGCCCTGATCATGAACAGTAGTGGCAGTACCGGATTGCCCAAGGGCGTAGCCCTACCGCACCGCACCGCT
TGTGTCCGATTCAGTCATGCCCGCGACCCCATCTTCGGCAACCAGATCATCCCCGACACCGCTATCCTCA
GCGTGGTGCCATTTCACCACGGCTTCGGCATGTTCACCACGCTGGGCTACTTGATCTGCGGCTTTCGGGT
CGTGCTCATGTACCGCTTCGAGGAGGAGCTATTCTTGCGCAGCTTGCAAGACTATAAGATTCAATCTGCC
CTGCTGGTGCCCACACTATTTAGCTTCTTCGCTAAGAGCACTCTCATCGACAAGTACGACCTAAGCAACT
TGCACGAGATCGCCAGCGGCGGGGCGCCGCTCAGCAAGGAGGTAGGTGAGGCCGTGGCCAAACGCTTCCA
CCTACCAGGCATCCGCCAGGGCTACGGCCTGACAGAAACAACCAGCGCCATTCTGATCACCCCCGAAGGG
GACGACAAGCCTGGCGCAGTAGGCAAGGTGGTGCCCTTCTTCGAGGCTAAGGTGGTGGACTTGGACACCG
GTAAGACACTGGGTGTGAACCAGCGCGGCGAGCTGTGCGTCCGTGGCCCCATGATCATGAGCGGCTACGT
TAACAACCCCGAGGCTACAAACGCTCTCATCGACAAGGACGGCTGGCTGCACAGCGGCGACATCGCCTAC
TGGGACGAGGACGAGCACTTCTTCATCGTGGACCGGCTGAAGAGCCTGATCAAATACAAGGGCTACCAGG
TAGCCCCAGCCGAACTGGAGAGCATCCTGCTGCAACACCCCAACATCTTCGACGCCGGGGTCGCCGGCCT
GCCCGACGACGATGCCGGCGAGCTGCCCGCCGCAGTCGTCGTGCTGGAACACGGTAAAACCATGACCGAG
AAGGAGATCGTGGACTATGTGGCCAGCCAGGTTACAACCGCCAAGAAGCTGCGCGGTGGTGTTGTGTTCG
TGGACGAGGTGCCTAAAGGACTGACCGGCAAGTTGGACGCCCGCAAGATCCGCGAGATTCTCATTAAGGC
CAAGAAGGGCGGCAAGATCGCCGTGTAAGGCCTGTCAGGCCAAGCTTCCATCGATAGACATGATAAGATA
CATTGATGAGTTTGGACAAACCACAACAAGAATGCAGTGAAAAAAATGCTTTATTTGTGAAATTTGTGAT
GCTATTGCTTTATTTGTAACCATTATAAGCTGCAATAAACAAGTTAACAACAACAATTGCATTCATTTTA
TGTTTCAGGTTCAGGGGGAGATGTGGGAGGTTTTTTAAAGCAAGTAAAACCTCTACAAATGTGGTACCTA
GGCGAGACCCTGTCTCACAAAATAAAGTAAGCCCGGACTGAGTGCGGAAAGGCGGGCCTGGCGGGTCTGG
TCTCCCCATGCGGGCCACCAGAGGCCCTGCAGCCTTCAGTCGCTTGAAGGGGTAATGGCGCTTCCACTCA
CAAACATGGCGGACAGAGCGTGTGAACGAGATGAACAGCCCCTCAAAAATATGGCCGCCGAGGCTGGACG
GCCGTGCCCCAGCAGCACCGCCTCCGCGCCCCACGTGATCTCTCGCCGGGCACAGCGCTGACCGCGGAGG
TCCAACCGGAAGAATGTCCGGATTGGACATTCGGAAGAGGGCCCGCCTTCCCTGGGGAATCTCTGCGCAC
GCGCAGAACGCTTCGACCAATGAAAACACAGGAAGCCGTCCGCGCAACCGCGTTGCGTCACTTCTGCCGC
CCCTGTTTCAAGGTATATAGCCGTAGACGGAACTTCGCCTTTCTCTCGGCCTTAGCGCCATTTTTTTGGG
TGAGTGTTTTTTGGTTCCTGCGTTGGGATTCCGTGTACAATCCATAGACATCTGACCTCGGCACTTAGCA
TCATCACAGCAAACTAACTGTAGCCTTTCTCTCTTTCCCTGTAGAAACCTCTGCACCTGAGGCCACCATG
AGCGAGCTGATTAAGGAGAACATGCACATGAAGCTGTACATGGAGGGCACCGTGGACAACCATCACTTCA
AGTGCACATCCGAGGGCGAAGGCAAGCCCTACGAGGGCACCCAGACCATGAGAATCAAGGTGGTCGAGGG
CGGCCCTCTCCCCTTCGCCTTCGACATCCTGGCTACTAGCTTCCTCTACGGCAGCAAGACCTTCATCAAC
CACACCCAGGGCATCCCCGACTTCTTCAAGCAGTCCTTCCCTGAGGGCTTCACATGGGAGAGAGTCACCA
CATACGAAGACGGGGGCGTGCTGACCGCTACCCAGGACACCAGCCTCCAGGACGGCTGCCTCATCTACAA
CGTCAAGATCAGAGGGGTGAACTTCACATCCAACGGCCCTGTGATGCAGAAGAAAACACTCGGCTGGGAG
GCCTTCACCGAGACGCTGTACCCCGCTGACGGCGGCCTGGAAGGCAGAAACGACATGGCCCTGAAGCTCG
TGGGCGGGAGCCATCTGATCGCAAACATCAAGACCACATATAGATCCAAGAAACCCGCTAAGAACCTCAA
GATGCCTGGCGTCTACTATGTGGACTACAGACTGGAAAGAATCAAGGAGGCCAACAACGAGACCTACGTC
GAGCAGCACGAGGTGGCAGTGGCCAGATACTGCGACCTCCCTAGCAAACTGGGGCACAAGCTGAACGGCA
GTGGAGCTACTAACTTCAGCCTGCTGAAGCAGGCTGGTGACGTCGAGGAGAATCCTGGCCCCATGTCTAG
ACTGGACAAGAGCAAAGTCATAAACGGCGCTCTGGAATTACTCAATGGAGTCGGTATCGAAGGCCTGACG
ACAAGGAAACTCGCTCAAAAGCTGGGAGTTGAGCAGCCTACCCTGTACTGGCACGTGAAGAACAAGCGGG
CCCTGCTCGATGCCCTGCCAATCGAGATGCTGGACAGGCATCATACCCACTTCTGCCCCCTGGAAGGCGA
GTCATGGCAAGACTTTCTGCGGAACAACGCCAAGTCATTCCGCTGTGCTCTCCTCTCACATCGCGACGGG
GCTAAAGTGCATCTCGGCACCCGCCCAACAGAGAAACAGTACGAAACCCTGGAAAATCAGCTCGCGTTCC
TGTGTCAGCAAGGCTTCTCCCTGGAGAACGCACTGTACGCTCTGTCCGCCGTGGGCCACTTTACACTGGG
CTGCGTATTGGAGGAACAGGAGCATCAAGTAGCAAAAGAGGAAAGAGAGACACCTACCACCGATTCTATG
CCCCCACTTCTGAGACAAGCAATTGAGCTGTTCGACCGGCAGGGAGCCGAACCTGCCTTCCTTTTCGGCC
TGGAACTAATCATATGTGGCCTGGAGAAACAGCTAAAGTGCGAAAGCGGCGGGCCGGCCGACGCCCTTGA
CGATTTTGACTTAGACATGCTCCCAGCCGATGCCCTTGACGACTTTGACCTTGATATGCTGCCTGCTGAC
GCTCTTGACGATTTTGACCTTGACATGCTCCCCGGGTCCGGCGCTACTAACTTCAGCCTGCTGAAGCAGG
CTGGTGACGTCGAGGAGAATCCTGGTCCCATGATTGAACAAGATGGATTGCACGCAGGTTCTCCGGCCGC
TTGGGTGGAGAGGCTATTCGGCTATGACTGGGCACAACAGACAATCGGCTGCTCTGATGCCGCCGTGTTC
CGGCTGTCAGCGCAGGGGCGCCCGGTTCTTTTTGTCAAGACCGACCTGTCCGGTGCCCTGAATGAACTGC
AGGACGAGGCAGCGCGGCTATCGTGGCTGGCCACGACGGGCGTTCCTTGCGCAGCTGTGCTCGACGTTGT
CACTGAAGCGGGAAGGGACTGGCTGCTATTGGGCGAAGTGCCGGGGCAGGATCTCCTGTCATCTCACCTT
GCTCCTGCCGAGAAAGTATCCATCATGGCTGATGCAATGCGGCGGCTGCATACGCTTGATCCGGCTACCT
GCCCATTCGACCACCAAGCGAAACATCGCATCGAGCGAGCACGTACTCGGATGGAAGCCGGTCTTGTCGA
TCAGGATGATCTGGACGAAGAGCATCAGGGGCTCGCGCCAGCCGAACTGTTCGCCAGGCTCAAGGCGCGC
ATGCCCGACGGCGAGGATCTCGTCGTGACCCATGGCGATGCCTGCTTGCCGAATATCATGGTGGAAAATG
GCCGCTTTTCTGGATTCATCGACTGTGGCCGGCTGGGTGTGGCGGACCGCTATCAGGACATAGCGTTGGC
TACCCGTGATATTGCTGAAGAGCTTGGCGGCGAATGGGCTGACCGCTTCCTCGTGCTTTACGGTATCGCC
GCTCCCGATTCGCAGCGCATCGCCTTCTATCGCCTTCTTGACGAGTTCTTCTGATTCGAAGGCCTGTCGT
GAAGCTTGGGGATCAATTCTCTAGAGCTCGCTGATCAGCCTCGACTGTGCCTTCTAGTTGCCAGCCATCT
GTTGTTTGCCCCTCCCCCGTGCCTTCCTTGACCCTGGAAGGTGCCACTCCCACTGTCCTTTCCTAATAAA
ATGAGGAAATTGCATCGCATTGTCTGAGTAGGTGTCATTCTATTCTGGGGGGTGGGGTGGGGCAGGACAG
CAAGGGGGAGGATTGGGAAGACAATAGCAGGCATGCTGGGGATGCGGTGGGCTCTATGGCTTCTGAGGCG
GAAAGAACCAGCTGGGCCTACTAGCTACTCGGGACCCCTTACCGAAACATCGCCGCATTCTGCAGAGGAG
TCGAGTGTATGTAAACTTCTGACCCACTGGGAATGTGATGAAAGAAATAAAAGCTGAAATGAATCATTCT
CTCTACTATTATTCTGATATTTCACATTCTTAAAATAAAGTGGTGATCCTAACTGACCTAAGACAGGGAA
TTTTTACTAGGATTAAATGTCAGGAATTGTGAAAAAGTGAGTTTAAATGTATTTGGCTAAGGTGTATGTA
AACTTCCGACTTCAACTGTATAGGGATCCGCTTCCTCGCTCACTGACTCGCTGCGCTCGGTCGTTCGGCT
GCGGCGAGCGGTATCAGCTCACTCAAAGGCGGTAATACGGTTATCCACAGAATCAGGGGATAACGCAGGA
AAGAACATGTGAGCAAAAGGCCAGCAAAAGGCCAGGAACCGTAAAAAGGCCGCGTTGCTGGCGTTTTTCC
ATAGGCTCCGCCCCCCTGACGAGCATCACAAAAATCGACGCTCAAGTCAGAGGTGGCGAAACCCGACAGG
ACTATAAAGATACCAGGCGTTTCCCCCTGGAAGCTCCCTCGTGCGCTCTCCTGTTCCGACCCTGCCGCTT
ACCGGATACCTGTCCGCCTTTCTCCCTTCGGGAAGCGTGGCGCTTTCTCATAGCTCACGCTGTAGGTATC
TCAGTTCGGTGTAGGTCGTTCGCTCCAAGCTGGGCTGTGTGCACGAACCCCCCGTTCAGCCCGACCGCTG
CGCCTTATCCGGTAACTATCGTCTTGAGTCCAACCCGGTAAGACACGACTTATCGCCACTGGCAGCAGCC
ACTGGTAACAGGATTAGCAGAGCGAGGTATGTAGGCGGTGCTACAGAGTTCTTGAAGTGGTGGCCTAACT
ACGGCTACACTAGAAGAACAGTATTTGGTATCTGCGCTCTGCTGAAGCCAGTTACCTTCGGAAAAAGAGT
TGGTAGCTCTTGATCCGGCAAACAAACCACCGCTGGTAGCGGTGGTTTTTTTGTTTGCAAGCAGCAGATT
ACGCGCAGAAAAAAAGGATCTCAAGAAGATCCTTTGATCTTTTCTACGGGGTCTGACGCTCAGTGGAACG
AAAACTCACGTTAAGGGATTTTGGTCATGAGATTATCAAAAAGGATCTTCACCTAGATCCTTTTAAATTA
AAAATGAAGTTTTAAATCAATCTAAAGTATATATGAGTAAACTTGGTCTGACAGTTACCAATGCTTAATC
AGTGAGGCACCTATCTCAGCGATCTGTCTATTTCGTTCATCCATAGTTGCCTGACTCCCCGTCGTGTAGA
TAACTACGATACGGGAGGGCTTACCATCTGGCCCCAGTGCTGCAATGATACCGCGAGACCCACGCTCACC
GGCTCCAGATTTATCAGCAATAAACCAGCCAGCCGGAAGGGCCGAGCGCAGAAGTGGTCCTGCAACTTTA
TCCGCCTCCATCCAGTCTATTAATTGTTGCCGGGAAGCTAGAGTAAGTAGTTCGCCAGTTAATAGTTTGC
GCAACGTTGTTGCCATTGCTACAGGCATCGTGGTGTCACGCTCGTCGTTTGGTATGGCTTCATTCAGCTC
CGGTTCCCAACGATCAAGGCGAGTTACATGATCCCCCATGTTGTGCAAAAAAGCGGTTAGCTCCTTCGGT
CCTCCGATCGTTGTCAGAAGTAAGTTGGCCGCAGTGTTATCACTCATGGTTATGGCAGCACTGCATAATT
CTCTTACTGTCATGCCATCCGTAAGATGCTTTTCTGTGACTGGTGAGTACTCAACCAAGTCATTCTGAGA
ATAGTGTATGCGGCGACCGAGTTGCTCTTGCCCGGCGTCAATACGGGATAATACCGCGCCACATAGCAGA
ACTTTAAAAGTGCTCATCATTGGAAAACGTTCTTCGGGGCGAAAACTCTCAAGGATCTTACCGCTGTTGA
GATCCAGTTCGATGTAACCCACTCGTGCACCCAACTGATCTTCAGCATCTTTTACTTTCACCAGCGTTTC
TGGGTGAGCAAAAACAGGAAGGCAAAATGCCGCAAAAAAGGGAATAAGGGCGACACGGAAATGTTGAATA
CTCATACTCTTCCTTTTTCAATATTATTGAAGCATTTATCAGGGTTATTGTCTCATGAGCGGATACATAT
TTGAATGTATTTAGAAAAATAAACAAATAGGGGTTCCGCGCACATTTCCCCGAAAAGTGCCACCTGATGC
GGTGTGAAATACCGCACAGATGCGTAAGGAGAAAATACCGCATCAGGAAATTGTAAGCGTTAATATTTTG
TTAAAATT
Features (pLannotate 1.2.2; 15 found; start..end, strand, type, name):
    295..607     +  promoter       tight TRE promoter: Tet-responsive promoter PTight, consisting of seven tet operator sequences followed by the minimal CMV promoter
    686..2338    +  CDS            luciferase: firefly luciferase synthetic luc2 version of the luciferase gene
   2414..2495    -  polyA_signal   SV40 poly(A) signal: SV40 polyadenylation signal
   2518..2586    -  CDS            large T antigen (fragment): large T antigen from SV40 (simian virus 40)
   3218..3916    +  CDS            TagBFP: TagBFP is a basic (constitutively fluorescent) blue fluorescent protein published in 2008, derived from Entacmaea quadricolor. It is reported to be a very rapidly-maturing monomer with very low acid sensitivity.
   3983..4680    +  CDS            rtTA3 (fragment): reverse tetracycline transactivator 3 activates expression from Tet-responsive promoters in the presence of doxycycline
   4610..4720    +  CDS            VP48: 3 tandem repeats of the minimal activation domain of herpes simplex virus VP16 (Cheng et al., 2013)
   4790..5581    +  CDS            neo: KKA2_KLEPN - Also known as kan, nptII. Experimental evidence at protein level: Swiss-Prot protein existence level 1. Resistance to kanamycin, neomycin, paromomycin, ribostamycin, butirosin and gentamicin B. From Klebsiella pneumoniae.
   5645..5869    +  polyA_signal   bGH poly(A) signal: bovine growth hormone polyadenylation signal
   5873..5894    +  promoter       SV40 promoter (fragment): SV40 enhancer and early promoter
   6366..6954    -  rep_origin     ori: high-copy-number ColE1/pMB1/pBR322/pUC origin of replication
   7125..7985    -  CDS            AmpR: β-lactamase; bla; confers resistance to ampicillin, carbenicillin, and related antibiotics
   7986..8090    -  promoter       AmpR promoter: bla
   8117..8167    +  misc_feature   bom (fragment): basis of mobility region from pBR322
   8168..8198    -  rep_origin     M13 ori (fragment): M13 bacteriophage origin of replication; arrow indicates direction of (+) strand synthesis
