[The description below was written by a language model from this plasmid's Addgene catalogue record and pLannotate feature annotations shown in this document.]
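Description:
pSBtet-BN is an empty-backbone Sleeping Beauty transposon vector for mammalian cells, built on pUC19 and totalling about 8.2 kb. It is designed for making stable cell lines with doxycycline-inducible expression of a gene of interest. In bacteria it is maintained at high copy through the ColE1/pUC origin and selected with ampicillin via the β-lactamase gene. The feature table does not annotate the transposon inverted repeats, but the catalogue entry describes the mammalian cassettes as lying within an SB transposon. This implies that a Sleeping Beauty transposase supplied separately would move them into the genome.

The payload has two expression units. The first is a Tet-responsive promoter (annotated as the tight TRE: seven tet operators upstream of a minimal CMV promoter; listed in the catalogue as TCE) driving firefly luciferase (luc2), followed by an SV40 polyadenylation signal. The luciferase sits in the SfiI cloning site, so it is replaced when a gene of interest is inserted, and it can also report induction in the unmodified vector. The second unit is constitutive and is attributed by the catalogue to the RPBSA promoter, which the feature table does not annotate. It contains TagBFP, the reverse tetracycline transactivator rtTA3 with its VP16-derived activation domain, and the neomycin phosphotransferase gene, ending in a bGH polyadenylation signal. The three coding sequences lie in tandem, separated by short gaps, which suggests a single transcript, though the linking elements are not stated.

Because the activator, a blue fluorescent marker and G418 resistance are all carried with the inducible cassette, one vector is enough to select and visually track integrants and then switch on the cloned gene with doxycycline.
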