Addgene plasmid #60502: pSBtet-BN
Purpose: (Empty Backbone) SB-transposon with inducible SfiI cloning site for GOI (contains firefly luciferase) and constitutive expression of BFP, rtTA and neomycin resistance gene
Depositing lab: Eric Kowarz. Depositing organization: Goethe-Universitaet Frankfurt am Main. Publication: Optimized Sleeping Beauty transposons rapidly generate stable transgenic cell lines. Kowarz E, Loescher D, Marschalek R. Biotechnol J. 2015 Feb 4. doi: 10.1002/biot.201400821. PubMed 25650551.
Backbone
  Vector backbone: pUC19
  Backbone size (bp): 2021
  Vector type: Mammalian Expression ; Transposon
  Promoter: TCE & RPBSA
  Selectable markers: Neomycin (select with G418)
Growth in bacteria
  Bacterial resistance: Ampicillin, 100 μg/mL
  Growth temperature: 37°C
  Growth strain: Top10
  Copy number: High Copy
Gene/Insert
  Cloning method: Restriction Enzyme
  Sequencing primers: 5′ CCTGGAGCCAATTCCAACTCT; 3′ CACTGCATTCTTGTTGTGGTT
Terms and licenses: Academic/Nonprofit Terms; Industry Terms: Not Available to Industry
How to cite: pSBtet-BN was a gift from Eric Kowarz (Addgene plasmid # 60502 ; http://n2t.net/addgene:60502 ; RRID:Addgene_60502)
