>Addgene plasmid #60502 | pSBtet-BN | addgene partial sequence | sequence record 100473 | LNCX 5'-AGCTCGTTTAGTGAACCGTCAGATC-3'
ACTCTTTTGCCTTATACCTACTTTCCGTACCACTTCCTACCCTCGAAAGGCCTCTGAGGCCACCATGGAA
GATGCCAAAAACATTAAGAAGGGCCCAGCGCCATTCTACCCACTCGAAGACGGGACCGCCGGCGAGCAGC
TGCACAAAGCCATGAAGCGCTACGCCCTGGTGCCCGGCACCATCGCCTTTACCGACGCACATATCGAGGT
GGACATTACCTACGCCGAGTACTTCGAGATGAGCGTTCGGCTGGCAGAAGCTATGAAGCGCTATGGGCTG
AATACAAACCATCGGATCGTGGTGTGCAGCGAGAATAGCTTGCAGTTCTTCATGCCCGTGTTGGGTGCCC
TGTTCATCGGTGTGGCTGTGGCCCCAGCTAACGACATCTACAACGAGCGCGAGCTGCTGAACAGCATGGG
CATCAGCCAGCCCACCGTCGTATTCGTGAGCAAGAAAGGGCTGCAAAAGATCCTCAACGTGCAAAAGAAG
CTACCGATCATACAAAAGATCATCATCATGGATAGCAAGACCGACTACCAGGGCTTCCAAAGCATGTACA
CCTTCGTGACTTCCCATTTGCCACCCGGCTTCAACGAGTACGACTTCGTGCCCGAGAGCTTCGACCGGGA
CAAAACCATCGCCCTGATCATGAACAGTAGTGGCAGTACCGGATTGCCCAAGGGCGTAGCCCTACCGCAC
CGCACCGCTTGTGTCCGATTCAGTCATGCCCGCGACCCCATCTTCGGCAACCAGATCATCCCCGACACCG
CTATCCTCAGCGTGGTGCCATTTCACCACGGCTTCGGCATGTTCACCACGCTGGGCTACTTGATCTGCGG
CTTTCGGGTCGTGCTCATGTACCGCTTC
