>Addgene plasmid #60502 | pSBtet-BN | addgene partial sequence | sequence record 100474 | EBV-rev 5'-GTGGTTTGTCCAAACTCATC-3'
CTTGCGCAGCTTGCAAGACTATAAGATTCAATCTGCCCTGCTGGTGCCCACACTATTTAGCTTCTTCGCT
AAGAGCACTCTCATCGACAAGTACGACCTAAGCAACTTGCACGAGATCGCCAGCGGCGGGGCGCCGCTCA
GCAAGGAGGTAGGTGAGGCCGTGGCCAAACGCTTCCACCTACCAGGCATCCGCCAGGGCTACGGCCTGAC
AGAAACAACCAGCGCCATTCTGATCACCCCCGAAGGGGACGACAAGCCTGGCGCAGTAGGCAAGGTGGTG
CCCTTCTTCGAGGCTAAGGTGGTGGACTTGGACACCGGTAAGACACTGGGTGTGAACCAGCGCGGCGAGC
TGTGCGTCCGTGGCCCCATGATCATGAGCGGCTACGTTAACAACCCCGAGGCTACAAACGCTCTCATCGA
CAAGGACGGCTGGCTGCACAGCGGCGACATCGCCTACTGGGACGAGGACGAGCACTTCTTCATCGTGGAC
CGGCTGAAGAGCCTGATCAAATACAAGGGCTACCAGGTAGCCCCAGCCGAACTGGAGAGCATCCTGCTGC
AACACCCCAACATCTTCGACGCCGGGGTCGCCGGCCTGCCCGACGACGATGCCGGCGAGCTGCCCGCCGC
AGTCGTCGTGCTGGAACACGGTAAAACCATGACCGAGAAGGAGATCGTGGACTATGTGGCCAGCCAGGTT
ACAACCGCCAAGAAGCTGCGCGGTGGTGTTGTGTTCGTGGACGAGGTGCCTAAAGGACTGACCGGCAAGT
TGGACGCCCGCAAGATCCGCGAGATTCTCATTAAGGCCAAGAAGGGCGGCAAGATCGCCGTGTAAGGCCT
GTCAGGCC
