>Addgene plasmid #60502 | pSBtet-BN | addgene partial sequence | sequence record 100682 | BFP-F 5'-CCTTCACCGAGACGCTGTA-3'
TGAAGCTCGTGGGCGGGAGCCATCTGATCGCAAACATCAAGACCACATATAGATCCAAGAAACCCGCTAA
GAACCTCAAGATGCCTGGCGTCTACTATGTGGACTACAGACTGGAAAGAATCAAGGAGGCCAACAACGAG
ACCTACGTCGAGCAGCACGAGGTGGCAGTGGCCAGATACTGCGACCTCCCTAGCAAACTGGGGCACAAGC
TGAACGGCAGTGGAGCTACTAACTTCAGCCTGCTGAAGCAGGCTGGTGACGTCGAGGAGAATCCTGGCCC
CATGTCTAGACTGGACAAGAGCAAAGTCATAAACGGCGCTCTGGAATTACTCAATGGAGTCGGTATCGAA
GGCCTGACGACAAGGAAACTCGCTCAAAAGCTGGGAGTTGAGCAGCCTACCCTGTACTGGCACGTGAAGA
ACAAGCGGGCCCTGCTCGATGCCCTGCCAATCGAGATGCTGGACAGGCATCATACCCACTTCTGCCCCCT
GGAAGGCGAGTCATGGCAAGACTTTCTGCGGAACAACGCCAAGTCATTCCGCTGTGCTCTCCTCTCACAT
CGCGACGGGGCTAAAGTGCATCTCGGCACCCGCCCAACAGAGAAACAGTACGAAACCCTGGAAAATCAGC
TCGCGTTCCTGTGTCAGCAAGGCTTCTCCCTGGAGAACGCACTGTACGCTCTGTCCGCCGTGGGCCACTT
TACACTGGGCTGCGTATTGGAGGAACAGGAGCATCAAGTAGCAAAAGAGGAAAGAGAGACACCTACCACC
GATTCTATGCCCCCACTTCTGAGACAAGCAATTGAGCTGTTCGACCGGCAGGGAGCCGAACCTGCCTTCC
TTTTCGGCCTGGAACTAATCATATGTGGCCTGGAGAAACAGCTAAAGTGCGAAA
