>Addgene plasmid #60502 | pSBtet-BN | addgene partial sequence | sequence record 100683 | Neo-R 5'-GCCCAGTCATAGCCGAATAG-3'
TAGCAAACTGGGGCACAAGCTGAACGGCAGTGGAGCTACTAACTTCAGCCTGCTGAAGCAGGCTGGTGAC
GTCGAGGAGAATCCTGGCCCCATGTCTAGACTGGACAAGAGCAAAGTCATAAACGGCGCTCTGGAATTAC
TCAATGGAGTCGGTATCGAAGGCCTGACGACAAGGAAACTCGCTCAAAAGCTGGGAGTTGAGCAGCCTAC
CCTGTACTGGCACGTGAAGAACAAGCGGGCCCTGCTCGATGCCCTGCCAATCGAGATGCTGGACAGGCAT
CATACCCACTTCTGCCCCCTGGAAGGCGAGTCATGGCAAGACTTTCTGCGGAACAACGCCAAGTCATTCC
GCTGTGCTCTCCTCTCACATCGCGACGGGGCTAAAGTGCATCTCGGCACCCGCCCAACAGAGAAACAGTA
CGAAACCCTGGAAAATCAGCTCGCGTTCCTGTGTCAGCAAGGCTTCTCCCTGGAGAACGCACTGTACGCT
CTGTCCGCCGTGGGCCACTTTACACTGGGCTGCGTATTGGAGGAACAGGAGCATCAAGTAGCAAAAGAGG
AAAGAGAGACACCTACCACCGATTCTATGCCCCCACTTCTGAGACAAGCAATTGAGCTGTTCGACCGGCA
GGGAGCCGAACCTGCCTTCCTTTTCGGCCTGGAACTAATCATATGTGGCCTGGAGAAACAGCTAAAGTGC
GAAAGCGGCGGGCCGGCCGACGCCCTTGACGATTTTGACTTAGACATGCTCCCAGCCGATGCCCTTGACG
ACTTTGACCTTGATATGCTGCCTGCTGACGCTCTTGACGATTTTGACCTTGACATGCTCCCCGGGTCCGG
CGCTACTAACTTCAGCCTGCTGAAGCAGGCTGGTGACGTCGAGGAGAATCCTGGTCCCATGATTGAACAA
GATGGATTGCACGCA
